>Addgene plasmid | pAC150-KEIMA-REEP5 Sequencing Result | analyzer sequence | sequence record 397357
AGCGCCCAATACGCAAACCGCCTCTCCCCGCGCGTTGGCCGATTCATTAATGCAGCTGGCACGACAGGTT
TCCCGACTGGAAAGCGGGCAGTGAGCGCAACGCAATTAATGTGAGTTAGCTCACTCATTAGGCACCCCAG
GCTTTACACTTTATGCTTCCGGCTCGTATGTTGTGTGGAATTGTGAGCGGATAACAATTTCACACAGGAA
ACAGCTATGACCATGATTACGCCAAGCTCAGAATTAACCCTCACTAAAGGGACTAGTCCTGCAGGTTTAA
ACGAATTCGCCCTTTTAACCCTAGAAAGATAGTCTGCGTAAAATTGACGCATGCATTCTTGAAATATTGC
TCTCTCTTTCTAAATAGCGCGAATCCGTCGCTGTGCATTTAGGACATCTCAGTCGCCGCTTGGAGCTCCC
GTGAGGCGTGCTTGTCAATGCGGTAAGTGTCACTGATTTTGAACTATAACGACCGCGTGAGTCAAAATGA
CGCATGATTATCTTTTACGTGACTTTTAAGATTTAACTCATACGATAATTATATTGTTATTTCATGTTCT
ACTTACGTGATAACTTATTATATATATATTTTCTTGTTATAGATATCAACTAGAATGCTAGACCTTTCGT
CTTCAAGAATTCCGATCATATTCAATAACCCTTAATATAACTTCGTATAATGTATGCTATACGAAGTTAT
TAGGTCTGAAGAGGAGTTTACGTCCAGCCAAGCTTAGGATCCCGGGTACCGATGGCCGGGCCTCGAGGAG
CTTGGCCCATTGCATACGTTGTATCCATATCATAATATGTACATTTATATTGGCTCATGTCCAACATTAC
CGCCATGTTGACATTGATTATTGACTAGTTATTAATAGTAATCAATTACGGGGTCATTAGTTCATAGCCC
ATATATGGAGTTCCGCGTTACATAACTTACGGTAAATGGCCCGCCTGGCTGACCGCCCAACGACCCCCGC
CCATTGACGTCAATAATGACGTATGTTCCCATAGTAACGCCAATAGGGACTTTCCATTGACGTCAATGGG
TGGAGTATTTACGGTAAACTGCCCACTTGGCAGTACATCAAGTGTATCATATGCCAAGTACGCCCCCTAT
TGACGTCAATGACGGTAAATGGCCCGCCTGGCATTATGCCCAGTACATGACCTTATGGGACTTTCCTACT
TGGCAGTACATCTACGTATTAGTCATCGCTATTACCATGGTGATGCGGTTTTGGCAGTACATCAATGGGC
GTGGATAGCGGTTTGACTCACGGGGATTTCCAAGTCTCCACCCCATTGACGTCAATGGGAGTTTGTTTTG
GCACCAAAATCAACGGGACTTTCCAAAATGTCGTAACAACTCCGCCCCATTGACGCAAATGGGCGGTAGG
CGTGTACGGTGGGAGGTCTATATAAGCAGAGCTCGTTTAGTGAACCGTCAGATCGCCTGGAGACGCCATC
CACGCTGTTTTGACCTCCATAGAAGACACCGGGACCGATCCAGCCTCCCCGGCTAGCCGCCGCCACCATG
AAAAAGCCTGAACTCACCGCGACGTCTGTCGAGAAGTTTCTGATCGAAAAGTTCGACAGCGTCTCCGACC
TGATGCAGCTCTCGGAGGGCGAAGAATCTCGTGCTTTCAGCTTCGATGTAGGAGGGCGTGGATATGTCCT
GCGGGTAAATAGCTGCGCCGATGGTTTCTACAAAGATCGTTATGTTTATCGGCACTTTGCATCGGCCGCG
CTCCCGATTCCGGAAGTGCTTGACATTGGGGAATTCAGCGAGAGCCTGACCTATTGCATCTCCCGCCGTG
CACAGGGTGTCACGTTGCAAGACCTGCCTGAAACCGAACTGCCCGCTGTTCTGCAGCCGGTCGCGGAGGC
CATGGATGCGATCGCTGCGGCCGATCTTAGCCAGACGAGCGGGTTCGGCCCATTCGGACCGCAAGGAATC
GGTCAATACACTACATGGCGTGATTTCATATGCGCGATTGCTGATCCCCATGTGTATCACTGGCAAACTG
TGATGGACGACACCGTCAGTGCGTCCGTCGCGCAGGCTCTCGATGAGCTGATGCTTTGGGCCGAGGACTG
CCCCGAAGTCCGGCACCTCGTGCACGCGGATTTCGGCTCCAACAATGTCCTGACGGACAATGGCCGCATA
ACAGCGGTCATTGACTGGAGCGAGGCGATGTTCGGGGATTCCCAATACGAGGTCGCCAACATCTTCTTCT
GGAGGCCGTGGTTGGCTTGTATGGAGCAGCAGACGCGCTACTTCGAGCGGAGGCATCCGGAGCTTGCAGG
ATCGCCGCGGCTCCGGGCGTATATGCTCCGCATTGGTCTTGACCAACTCTATCAGAGCTTGGTTGACGGC
AATTTCGATGATGCAGCTTGGGCGCAGGGTCGATGCGACGCAATCGTCCGATCCGGAGCCGGGACTGTCG
GGCGTACACAAATCGCCCGCAGAAGCGCGGCCGTCTGGACCGATGGCTGTGTAGAAGTCGCGTCTGCGTT
CGACCAGGCTGCGCGTTCTCGCGGCCATAGCAACCGACGTACGGCGTTGCGCCCTCGCCGGCAGCAAGAA
GCCACGGAAGTCCGCCCGGAGCAGAAAATGCCCACGCTACTGCGGGTTTATATAGACGGTCCCCACGGGA
TGGGGAAAACCACCACCACGCAACTGCTGGTGGCCCTGGGTTCGCGCGACGATATCGTCTACGTACCCGA
GCCGATGACTTACTGGCGGGTGCTGGGGGCTTCCGAGACAATCGCGAACATCTACACCACACAACACCGC
CTCGACCAGGGTGAGATATCGGCCGGGGACGCGGCGGTGGTAATGACAAGCGCCCAGATAACAATGGGCA
TGCCTTATGCCGTGACCGACGCCGTTCTGGCTCCTCATATCGGGGGGGAGGCTGGGAGCTCACATGCCCC
GCCCCCGGCCCTCACCCTCATCTTCGACCGCCATCCCATCGCCGCCCTCCTGTGCTACCCGGCCGCGCGG
TACCTTATGGGCAGCATGACCCCCCAGGCCGTGCTGGCGTTCGTGGCCCTCATCCCGCCGACCTTGCCCG
GCACCAACATCGTGCTTGGGGCCCTTCCGGAGGACAGACACATCGACCGCCTGGCCAAACGCCAGCGCCC
CGGCGAGCGGCTGGACCTGGCTATGCTGGCTGCGATTCGCCGCGTTTACGGGCTACTTGCCAATACGGTG
CGGTATCTGCAGTGCGGCGGGTCGTGGCGGGAGGACTGGGGACAGCTTTCGGGGACGGCCGTGCCGCCCC
AGGGTGCCGAGCCCCAGAGCAACGCGGGCCCACGACCCCATATCGGGGACACGTTATTTACCCTGTTTCG
GGCCCCCGAGTTGCTGGCCCCCAACGGCGACCTGTATAACGTGTTTGCCTGGGCCTTGGACGTCTTGGCC
AAACGCCTCCGTTCCATGCACGTCTTTATCCTGGATTACGACCAATCGCCCGCCGGCTGCCGGGACGCCC
TGCTGCAACTTACCTCCGGGATGGTCCAGACCCACGTCACCACCCCCGGCTCCATACCGACGATATGCGA
CCTGGCGCGCACGTTTGCCCGGGAGATGGGGGAGGCTAACTGAAGCTTCCCGGGGGTACCGAATTCGTCG
ACAGATCTAACTTGTTTATTGCAGCTTATAATGGTTACAAATAAAGCAATAGCATCACAAATTTCACAAA
TAAAGCATTTTTTTCACTGCATTCTAGTTGTGGTTTGTCCAAACTCATCAATGTATCTTATCATGTCTGG
ATCATCAAGCTTAGGATCCGGAACCCTTAATATAACTTCGTATAATGTATGCTATACGAAGTTATTAGGT
CCCTCGAAGAGGTTCACTGGCGCGTTGGATCCCCGGGTACCGAGTTGGGAGCTCACGGGGACAGCCCCCC
CCCAAAGCCCCCAGGGATGTAATTACGTCCCTCCCCCGCTAGGGGGCAGCAGCGAGCCGCCCGGGGCTCC
GCTCCGGTCCGGCGCTCCCCCCGCATCCCCGAGCCGGCAGCGTGCGGGGACAGCCCGGGCACGGGGAAGG
TGGCACGGGATCGCTTTCCTCTGAACGCTTCTCGCTGCTCTTTGAGCCTGCAGACACCTGGGGGGATACG
GGGAAAAAGCTTTAGGCTGAAAGAGAGATTTAGAATGACAGTCTAGTGGGAGCTCACGGGGACAGCCCCC
CCCCAAAGCCCCCAGGGATGTAATTACGTCCCTCCCCCGCTAGGGGGCAGCAGCGAGCCGCCCGGGGCTC
CGCTCCGGTCCGGCGCTCCCCCCGCATCCCCGAGCCGGCAGCGTGCGGGGACAGCCCGGGCACGGGGAAG
GTGGCACGGGATCGCTTTCCTCTGAACGCTTCTCGCTGCTCTTTGAGCCTGCAGACACCTGGGGGGATAC
GGGGAAAAAGCTTTAGGCTGAAAGAGAGATTTAGAATGACAGAACTCGATTTCATTGCAGACTGGCGCGC
CCGTGAGGCTCCGGTGCCCGTCAGTGGGCAGAGCGCACATCGCCCACAGTCCCCGAGAAGTTGGGGGGAG
GGGTCGGCAATTGAACCGGTGCCTAGAGAAGGTGGCGCGGGGTAAACTGGGAAAGTGATGTCGTGTACTG
GCTCCGCCTTTTTCCCGAGGGTGGGGGAGAACCGTATATAAGTGCAGTAGTCGCCGTGAACGTTCTTTTT
CGCAACGGGTTTGCCGCCAGAACACAGGTAAGTGCCGTGTGTGGTTCCCGCGGGCCTGGCCTCTTTACGG
GTTATGGCCCTTGCGTGCCTTGAATTACTTCCACCTGGCTGCAGTACGTGATTCTTGATCCCGAGCTTCG
GGTTGGAAGTGGGTGGGAGAGTTCGAGGCCTTGCGCTTAAGGAGCCCCTTCGCCTCGTGCTTGAGTTGAG
GCCTGGCCTGGGCGCTGGGGCCGCCGCGTGCGAATCTGGTGGCACCTTCGCGCCTGTCTCGCTGCTTTCG
ATAAGTCTCTAGCCATTTAAAATTTTTGATGACCTGCTGCGACGCTTTTTTTCTGGCAAGATAGTCTTGT
AAATGCGGGCCAAGATCTGCACACTGGTATTTCGGTTTTTGGGGCCGCGGGCGGCGACGGGGCCCGTGCG
TCCCAGCGCACATGTTCGGCGAGGCGGGGCCTGCGAGCGCGGCCACCGAGAATCGGACGGGGGTAGTCTC
AAGCTGGCCGGCCTGCTCTGGTGCCTGGCCTCGCGCCGCCGTGTATCGCCCCGCCCTGGGCGGCAAGGCT
GGCCCGGTCGGCACCAGTTGCGTGAGCGGAAAGATGGCCGCTTCCCGGCCCTGCTGCAGGGAGCTCAAAA
TGGAGGACGCGGCGCTCGGGAGAGCGGGCGGGTGAGTCACCCACACAAAGGAAAAGGGCCTTTCCGTCCT
CAGCCGTCGCTTCATGTGACTCCACGGAGTACCGGGCGCCGTCCAGGCACCTCGATTAGTTCTCGAGCTT
TTGGAGTACGTCGTCTTTAGGTTGGGGGGAGGGGTTTTATGCGATGGAGTTTCCCCACACTGAGTGGGTG
GAGACTGAAGTTAGGCCAGCTTGGCACTTGATGTAATTCTCCTTGGAATTTGCCCTTTTTGAGTTTGGAT
CTTGGTTCATTCTCAAGCCTCAGACAGTGGTTCAAAGTTTTTTTCTTCCATTTCAGGTGTCGTGAAGAAG
CTTGGTACCGAGCTCGGATCCACTAGTCCAGTGTGGTGGAATTCTGCAGATATCAACAAGTTTGTACAAA
AAAGCAGGCTGCGGTACCATGGTGAGCGTGATCGCCAAGCAGATGACCTACAAGGTGTACATGAGCGGCA
CCGTGAACGGCCACTACTTCGAGGTGGAGGGCGACGGCAAGGGCAAGCCCTACGAGGGCGAGCAGACCGT
GAAGCTGACCGTGACCAAGGGTGGCCCCCTGCCCTTCGCCTGGGACATCCTGAGCCCCCAGCTCCAGTAC
GGCAGCATCCCCTTCACCAAGTACCCCGAGGACATCCCCGACTACTTCAAGCAGAGCTTCCCCGAGGGCT
ACACCTGGGAGCGCAGCATGAACTTCGAGGACGGCGCCGTGTGCACCGTGAGCAACGACAGCAGCATCCA
GGGCAACTGCTTCATCTACAACGTGAAGATCAGCGGCGAGAACTTCCCCCCCAACGGCCCCGTGATGCAG
AAGAAGACCCAGGGCTGGGAGCCCAGCACCGAGCGCCTGTTCGCCCGCGACGGAATGCTGATCGGCAACG
ACTACATGGCCCTGAAGCTGGAGGGCGGCGGCCACTACCTGTGCGAGTTCAAGAGCACCTACAAGGCCAA
GAAGCCCGTGAGGATGCCCGGCCGCCACGAGATCGACCGCAAGCTGGACGTGACCAGCCACAACCGCGAC
TACACCAGCGTGGAGCAGTGCGAGATCGCCATCGCCCGCCACTCCCTGCTGGGCGGAGGCTCAGGAGGCA
TGTCTGCGGCCATGAGGGAGAGGTTCGACCGGTTCCTGCACGAGAAGAACTGCATGACTGACCTTCTGGC
CAAGCTCGAGGCCAAAACCGGCGTGAACAGGAGCTTCATCGCTCTTGGTGTCATCGGACTGGTGGCCTTG
TACCTGGTGTTCGGTTATGGAGCCTCTCTCCTCTGCAACCTGATAGGATTTGGCTACCCAGCCTACATCT
CAATTAAAGCTATAGAGAGTCCCAACAAAGAAGATGATACCCAGTGGCTGACCTACTGGGTAGTGTATGG
TGTGTTCAGCATTGCTGAATTCTTCTCTGATATCTTCCTGTCATGGTTCCCCTTCTACTACATGCTGAAG
TGTGGCTTCCTGTTGTGGTGCATGGCCCCGAGCCCTTCTAATGGGGCTGAACTGCTCTACAAGCGCATCA
TCCGTCCTTTCTTCCTGAAGCACGAGTCCCAGATGGACAGTGTGGTCAAGGACCTTAAAGACAAGGCCAA
AGAGACTGCAGATGCCATCACTAAAGAAGCGAAGAAAGCTACCGTGAATTTACTGGGTGAAGAAAAGAAG
AGCACCTAAGACCCAGCTTTCTTGTACAAAGTGGTTGATATCCAGCACAGTGGCGGCCGCTCGAGTCTAG
AGGGCCCGCGGTTCGAAGGTAAGCCTATCCCTAACCCTCTCCTCGGTCTCGATTCTACGCGTACCGGTTA
GGGGCCCGTTTAAACCCGCTGATCAGCCTCGACTGTGCCTTCTAGTTGCCAGCCATCTGTTGTTTGCCCC
TCCCCCGTGCCTTCCTTGACCCTGGAAGGTGCCACTCCCACTGTCCTTTCCTAATAAAATGAGGAAATTG
CATCGCATTGTCTGAGTAGGTGTCATTCTATTCTGGGGGGTGGGGTGGGGCAGGACAGCAAGGGGGAGGA
TTGGGAAGACAATAGCAGGCATGCTGGGGATGCGGTGGGCTCTATGGCGGCGCGCCTGGATCCCCGGGTA
CCGAGTTGGGAGCTCACGGGGACAGCCCCCCCCCAAAGCCCCCAGGGATGTAATTACGTCCCTCCCCCGC
TAGGGGGCAGCAGCGAGCCGCCCGGGGCTCCGCTCCGGTCCGGCGCTCCCCCCGCATCCCCGAGCCGGCA
GCGTGCGGGGACAGCCCGGGCACGGGGAAGGTGGCACGGGATCGCTTTCCTCTGAACGCTTCTCGCTGCT
CTTTGAGCCTGCAGACACCTGGGGGGATACGGGGAAAAAGCTTTAGGCTGAAAGAGAGATTTAGAATGAC
AGTCWRKTGGGAGCTCACGGGGACAGCCCCCCCCCAAAGCCCCCAGGGATGTAATTACGTCCCTCCCCCG
CTAGGGGGCAGCAGCGAGCCGCCCGGGGCTCCGCTCCGGTCCGGCGCTCCCCCCGCATCCCCGAGCCGGC
AGCGTGCGGGGACAGCCCGGGCACGGGGAAGGTGGCACGGGATCGCTTTCCTCTGAACGCTTCTCGCTGC
TCTTTGAGCCTGCAGACACCTGGGGGGATACGGGGAAAAAGCTTTAGGCTGAAAGAGAGATTTAGAATGA
CAGAACTCGATTTCATTGCAGACTGGCCGGCCACTAGTACGCGCCGGCTCGACATACTAGTTAAAAGTTT
TGTTACTTTATAGAAGAAATTTTGAGTTTTTGTTTTTTTTTAATAAATAAATAAACATAAATAAATTGTT
TGTTGAATTTATTATTAGTATGTAAGTGTAAATATAATAAAACTTAATATCTATTCAAATTAATAAATAA
ACCTCGATATACAGACCGATAAAACACATGCGTCAATTTTACGCATGATTATCTTTAACGTACGTCACAA
TATGATTATCTTTCTAGGGTTAAAAGGGCGAATTCGCGGCCGCTAAATTCAATTCGCCCTATAGTGAGTC
GTATTACAATTCACTGGCCGTCGTTTTACAACGTCGTGACTGGGAAAACCCTGGCGTTACCCAACTTAAT
CGCCTTGCAGCACATCCCCCTTTCGCCAGCTGGCGTAATAGCGAAGAGGCCCGCACCGATCGCCCTTCCC
AACAGTTGCGCAGCCTATACGTACGGCAGTTTAAGGTTTACACCTATAAAAGAGAGAGCCGTTATCGTCT
GTTTGTGGATGTACAGAGTGATATTATTGACACGCCGGGGCGACGGATGGTGATCCCCCTGGCCAGTGCA
CGTCTGCTGTCAGATAAAGTCTCCCGTGAACTTTACCCGGTGGTGCATATCGGGGATGAAAGCTGGCGCA
TGATGACCACCGATATGGCCAGTGTGCCGGTCTCCGTTATCGGGGAAGAAGTGGCTGATCTCAGCCACCG
CGAAAATGACATCAAAAACGCCATTAACCTGATGTTCTGGGGAATATAAATGTCAGGCATGAGATTATCA
AAAAGGATCTTCACCTAGATCCTTTTCACGTAGAAAGCCAGTCCGCAGAAACGGTGCTGACCCCGGATGA
ATGTCAGCTACTGGGCTATCTGGACAAGGGAAAACGCAAGCGCAAAGAGAAAGCAGGTAGCTTGCAGTGG
GCTTACATGGCGATAGCTAGACTGGGCGGTTTTATGGACAGCAAGCGAACCGGAATTGCCAGCTGGGGCG
CCCTCTGGTAAGGTTGGGAAGCCCTGCAAAGTAAACTGGATGGCTTTCTTGCCGCCAAGGATCTGATGGC
GCAGGGGATCAAGCTCTGATCAAGAGACAGGATGAGGATCGTTTCGCATGATTGAACAAGATGGATTGCA
CGCAGGTTCTCCGGCCGCTTGGGTGGAGAGGCTATTCGGCTATGACTGGGCACAACAGACAATCGGCTGC
TCTGATGCCGCCGTGTTCCGGCTGTCAGCGCAGGGGCGCCCGGTTCTTTTTGTCAAGACCGACCTGTCCG
GTGCCCTGAATGAACTGCAAGACGAGGCAGCGCGGCTATCGTGGCTGGCCACGACGGGCGTTCCTTGCGC
AGCTGTGCTCGACGTTGTCACTGAAGCGGGAAGGGACTGGCTGCTATTGGGCGAAGTGCCGGGGCAGGAT
CTCCTGTCATCTCACCTTGCTCCTGCCGAGAAAGTATCCATCATGGCTGATGCAATGCGGCGGCTGCATA
CGCTTGATCCGGCTACCTGCCCATTCGACCACCAAGCGAAACATCGCATCGAGCGAGCACGTACTCGGAT
GGAAGCCGGTCTTGTCGATCAGGATGATCTGGACGAAGAGCATCAGGGGCTCGCGCCAGCCGAACTGTTC
GCCAGGCTCAAGGCGAGCATGCCCGACGGCGAGGATCTCGTCGTGACCCATGGCGATGCCTGCTTGCCGA
ATATCATGGTGGAAAATGGCCGCTTTTCTGGATTCATCGACTGTGGCCGGCTGGGTGTGGCGGACCGCTA
TCAGGACATAGCGTTGGCTACCCGTGATATTGCTGAAGAGCTTGGCGGCGAATGGGCTGACCGCTTCCTC
GTGCTTTACGGTATCGCCGCTCCCGATTCGCAGCGCATCGCCTTCTATCGCCTTCTTGACGAGTTCTTCT
GAATTATTAACGCTTACAATTTCCTGATGCGGTATTTTCTCCTTACGCATCTGTGCGGTATTTCACACCG
CATCAGGTGGCACTTTTCGGGGAAATGTGCGCGGAACCCCTATTTGTTTATTTTTCTAAATACATTCAAA
TATGTATCCGCTCATGAGATTATCAAAAAGGATCTTCACCTAGATCCTTTTAAATTAAAAATGAAGTTTT
AAATCAATCTAAAGTATATATGAGTAAACTTGGTCTGACAGTTACCAATGCTTAATCAGTGAGGCACCTA
TCTCAGCGATCTGTCTATTTCGTTCATCCATAGTTGCCTGACTCCCCGTCGTGTAGATAACTACGATACG
GGAGGGCTTACCATCTGGCCCCAGTGCTGCAATGATACCGCGAGACCCACGCTCACCGGCTCCAGATTTA
TCAGCAATAAACCAGCCAGCCGGAAGGGCCGAGCGCAGAAGTGGTCCTGCAACTTTATCCGCCTCCATCC
AGTCTATTAATTGTTGCCGGGAAGCTAGAGTAAGTAGTTCGCCAGTTAATAGTTTGCGCAACGTTGTTGC
CATTGCTACAGGCATCGTGGTGTCACGCTCGTCGTTTGGTATGGCTTCATTCAGCTCCGGTTCCCAACGA
TCAAGGCGAGTTACATGATCCCCCATGTTGTGCAAAAAAGCGGTTAGCTCCTTCGGTCCTCCGATCGTTG
TCAGAAGTAAGTTGGCCGCAGTGTTATCACTCATGGTTATGGCAGCACTGCATAATTCTCTTACTGTCAT
GCCATCCGTAAGATGCTTTTCTGTGACTGGTGAGTACTCAACCAAGTCATTCTGAGAATAGTGTATGCGG
CGACCGAGTTGCTCTTGCCCGGCGTCAATACGGGATAATACCGCGCCACATAGCAGAACTTTAAAAGTGC
TCATCATTGGAAAACGTTCTTCGGGGCGAAAACTCTCAAGGATCTTACCGCTGTTGAGATCCAGTTCGAT
GTAACCCACTCGTGCACCCAACTGATCTTCAGCATCTTTTACTTTCACCAGCGTTTCTGGGTGAGCAAAA
ACAGGAAGGCAAAATGCCGCAAAAAAGGGAATAAGGGCGACACGGAAATGTTGAATACTCATACTCTTCC
TTTTTCAATATTATTGAAGCATTTATCAGGGTTATTGTCTCATGACCAAAATCCCTTAACGTGAGTTTTC
GTTCCACTGAGCGTCAGACCCCGTAGAAAAGATCAAAGGATCTTCTTGAGATCCTTTTTTTCTGCGCGTA
ATCTGCTGCTTGCAAACAAAAAAACCACCGCTACCAGCGGTGGTTTGTTTGCCGGATCAAGAGCTACCAA
CTCTTTTTCCGAAGGTAACTGGCTTCAGCAGAGCGCAGATACCAAATACTGTTCTTCTAGTGTAGCCGTA
GTTAGGCCACCACTTCAAGAACTCTGTAGCACCGCCTACATACCTCGCTCTGCTAATCCTGTTACCAGTG
GCTGCTGCCAGTGGCGATAAGTCGTGTCTTACCGGGTTGGACTCAAGACGATAGTTACCGGATAAGGCGC
AGCGGTCGGGCTGAACGGGGGGTTCGTGCACACAGCCCAGCTTGGAGCGAACGACCTACACCGAACTGAG
ATACCTACAGCGTGAGCTATGAGAAAGCGCCACGCTTCCCGAAGGGAGAAAGGCGGACAGGTATCCGGTA
AGCGGCAGGGTCGGAACAGGAGAGCGCACGAGGGAGCTTCCAGGGGGAAACGCCTGGTATCTTTATAGTC
CTGTCGGGTTTCGCCACCTCTGACTTGAGCGTCGATTTTTGTGATGCTCGTCAGGGGGGCGGAGCCTATG
GAAAAACGCCAGCAACGCGGCCTTTTTACGGTTCCTGGCCTTTTGCTGGCCTTTTGCTCACATGTTCTTT
CCTGCGTTATCCCCTGATTCTGTGGATAACCGTATTACCGCCTTTGAGTGAGCTGATACCGCTCGCCGCA
GCCGAACGACCGAGCGCAGCGAGTCAGTGAGCGAGGAAGCGGAAG
Features (pLannotate 1.2.2; 31 found; start..end, strand, type, name):
      2..94      +  CDS            lacI (fragment): lac repressor; lacI; The lac repressor binds to the lac operator to inhibit transcription in E. coli. This inhibition can be relieved by adding lactose or isopropyl-β-D-thiogalactopyranoside (IPTG).
    107..128     +  protein_bind   CAP binding site: CAP binding activates transcription in the presence of cAMP. E. coli catabolite activator protein
    143..173     +  promoter       lac promoter: promoter for the E. coli lac operon
    177..199     +  protein_bind   lac operator (fragment): The lac repressor binds to the lac operator to inhibit transcription in E. coli. This inhibition can be relieved by adding lactose or isopropyl-β-D-thiogalactopyranoside (IPTG). lac repressor encoded by lacI
    242..260     +  promoter       T3 promoter: promoter for bacteriophage T3 RNA polymerase
    667..700     -  protein_bind   loxP: Cre-mediated recombination occurs in the 8-bp core sequence (GCATACAT). Cre recombinase
    850..1229    +  enhancer       CMV enhancer: human cytomegalovirus immediate early enhancer
   1230..1433    +  promoter       CMV promoter: human cytomegalovirus (CMV) immediate early promoter
   1538..2508    +  CDS            HygR (fragment): aminoglycoside phosphotransferase from E. coli; aph(4)-Ia; confers resistance to hygromycin
   2509..3613    +  CDS            HSV TK (fragment): herpes simplex virus thymidine kinase confers sensitivity to nucleoside analogs such as acyclovir or ganciclovir
   3649..3783    +  polyA_signal   SV40 poly(A) signal: SV40 polyadenylation signal
   3812..3845    -  protein_bind   loxP: Cre-mediated recombination occurs in the 8-bp core sequence (GCATACAT). Cre recombinase
   3877..3894    -  misc_feature   MCS (fragment): pUC18/19 multiple cloning site
   4487..5665    +  promoter       EF-1α promoter: strong constitutive promoter for human elongation factor EF-1α
   5726..5750    +  protein_bind   attB1: mutant version of attB; recombination site for the Gateway® BP reaction BP Clonase™
   5759..6424    +  CDS            mKeima: mKeima is a basic (constitutively fluorescent) long stokes shift fluorescent protein published in 2006, derived from Montipora sp. 20. It has high acid sensitivity.
   6440..7006    +  CDS            REEP5: REEP5_HUMAN - Also known as C5orf18, DP1, TB2. Experimental evidence at protein level: Swiss-Prot protein existence level 1. May promote functional cell surface expression of olfactory receptors. From Homo sapiens (Human).
   7011..7035    -  protein_bind   attB2: mutant version of attB; recombination site for the Gateway® BP reaction BP Clonase™
   7088..7129    +  CDS            V5 tag: epitope tag from simian virus 5
   7173..7397    +  polyA_signal   bGH poly(A) signal: bovine growth hormone polyadenylation signal
   7408..7425    -  misc_feature   MCS (fragment): pUC18/19 multiple cloning site
   8318..8336    -  promoter       T7 promoter: promoter for bacteriophage T7 RNA polymerase
   8339..8486    +  CDS            lacZα (fragment): LacZα fragment of β-galactosidase; lacZ fragment
   8496..8799    +  CDS            ccdB (fragment): CcdB, a bacterial toxin that poisons DNA gyrase; ccdB; Plasmids containing the ccdB gene cannot be propagated in standard E. coli strains.
   8847..9116    +  CDS            tnpA (fragment): TN5P_ECOLX - Also known as tnp. Experimental evidence at protein level: Swiss-Prot protein existence level 1. Mediates transposition of transposon Tn5 by a 'cut and paste' mechanism. First, the monomeric transposase binds the 19 bp inverted DNA repeats flanking the transposon. Then, dimerization of the DNA- bound transposase creates a synaptic DNA complex. After nicking of the first DNA strand, excision of the transposon proceeds through a series of intermediates. The transposase then mediates the insertion of the transposon at a new site by strand transfer. The activity of the wild- type tran
   9148..9942    +  CDS            NeoR/KanR: aminoglycoside phosphotransferase from Tn5; aph(3')-II (or nptII); confers resistance to neomycin, kanamycin, and G418 (Geneticin®)
   9963..10013   -  misc_feature   bom (fragment): basis of mobility region from pBR322
  10040..10099   +  promoter       AmpR promoter (fragment): bla
  10192..11052   -  CDS            AmpR: β-lactamase; bla; confers resistance to ampicillin, carbenicillin, and related antibiotics
  11053..11105   -  promoter       AmpR promoter (fragment): bla
  11176..11764   +  rep_origin     ori: high-copy-number ColE1/pMB1/pBR322/pUC origin of replication
